Addgene plasmid #73854: pAWp9-3
Purpose: pFUGW-UBCp-RFP-CMVp-GFP-U6p-RFP-sg2
Depositing lab: Timothy Lu. Depositing organization: Massachusetts Institute of Technology. Publication: Multiplexed barcoded CRISPR-Cas9 screening enabled by CombiGEM. Wong AS, Choi GC, Cui CH, Pregernig G, Milani P, Adam M, Perli SD, Kazer SW, Gaillard A, Hermann M, Shalek AK, Fraenkel E, Lu TK. Proc Natl Acad Sci U S A. 2016 Feb 10. pii: 201517883. 10.1073/pnas.1517883113 PubMed 26864203.
Backbone
  Vector backbone: pFUGW
  Vector type: Lentiviral
Growth in bacteria
  Bacterial resistance: Ampicillin, 100 μg/mL
  Growth temperature: 37°C
  Growth strain: NEB Stable
  Copy number: Unknown
Gene/Insert
  Gene/Insert name: UBCp-RFP-CMVp-GFP-U6p-RFP-sg2
Terms and licenses: Academic/Nonprofit Terms; Industry Terms: Not Available to Industry
How to cite: pAWp9-3 was a gift from Timothy Lu (Addgene plasmid # 73854 ; http://n2t.net/addgene:73854 ; RRID:Addgene_73854)
