[The description below was written by a language model from this plasmid's Addgene catalogue record.]
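Description:
pAWp9-3 is a lentiviral transfer plasmid built on the pFUGW backbone. It is propagated in bacteria under ampicillin selection. The record gives no feature table, so the origin of replication, the LTRs, the packaging signal and other backbone elements are not itemised, and the copy number is listed as unknown. As with other lentiviral transfer vectors, the region between the LTRs would be packaged into viral particles and integrated into the genome of transduced mammalian cells. No mammalian drug-selection marker is mentioned.

The insert name describes three expression units arranged in series. A ubiquitin C promoter (UBCp) drives a red fluorescent protein, and a CMV promoter drives GFP. A U6 promoter, a Pol III promoter commonly used for small RNAs, expresses a single guide RNA designated RFP-sg2. The name suggests this is the second of a set of guides targeting the RFP coding sequence, though the record does not state this explicitly. The arrangement therefore places a reporter apparently targeted by the guide (RFP), a second reporter not named as its target (GFP) and the guide RNA on one integrating vector. Cas9 is not listed as part of the construct and would presumably have to be supplied separately.

The plasmid comes from work on multiplexed, barcoded CRISPR-Cas9 screening using the CombiGEM approach. In that context, it is most plausibly a reporter for testing guide RNA activity: loss of red fluorescence would indicate Cas9-mediated disruption of RFP, while GFP would mark transduced cells and serve as an internal control. This use is inferred from the design and is not stated in the record, which also does not specify the RFP variant or the guide's target site.
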