>Addgene plasmid #73854 | pAWp9-3 | depositor partial sequence | sequence record 136964 | RFP-sg2
CCACTTCAAGTGCACATCCG
