>Addgene plasmid #73854 | pAWp9-3 | addgene partial sequence | sequence record 138745 | hUBCpro-F 5'-TGAAGCTCCGGTTTTGAACT-3'
ATGTAATCATTTGGGTCAATATGTAATTTTCAGTGTTAGACTAGTAAATTGTCCGCTAAATTCTGGCCGT
TTTTGGCTTTTTTGTTAGACAGTTAATTAAGCCACCATGAGCGAGCTGATCAAGGAGAACATGCACATGA
AGCTGTACATGGAGGGCACCGTGAACAACCACCACTTCAAGTGCACATCCGAGGGCGAAGGCAAGCCCTA
CGAGGGCACCCAGACCATGAAGATCAAGGTGGTCGAGGGCGGCCCTCTCCCCTTCGCCTTCGACATCCTG
GCTACCAGCTTCATGTACGGCAGCAAAGCCTTCATCAACCACACCCAGGGCATCCCCGACTTCTTTAAGC
AGTCCTTCCCTGAGGGCTTCACATGGGAGAGAATCACCACATACGAAGACGGGGGCGTGCTGACCGCTAC
CCAGGACACCAGCTTCCAGAACGGCTGCATCATCTACAACGTCAAGATCAACGGGGTGAACTTCCCATCC
AACGGCCCTGTGATGCAGAAGAAAACACGCGGCTGGGAGGCCAACACCGAGATGCTGTACCCCGCTGACG
GCGGCCTGAGAGGCCACAGCCAGATGGCCCTGAAGCTCGTGGGCGGGGGCTACCTGCACTGCTCCTTCAA
GACCACATACAGATCCAAGAAACCCGCTAAGAACCTCAAGATGCCCGGCTTCCACTTCGTGGACCACAGA
CTGGAAAGAATCAAGGAGGCCGACAAAGAGACCTACGTCGAGCAGCACGAGATGGCTGTGGCCAAGTACT
GCGACCTCCCTAGCAAACTGG
