>Addgene plasmid #73854 | pAWp9-3 | addgene partial sequence | sequence record 138746 | WPRE-R 5'-CATAGCGTAAAAGGAGCAACA-3'
ATCCAGAGGTTGATTATCGATAAGCTTGATATCGAATTGTGCGTCAGGAATTCCGTTGCGGATCCAAAAA
AGCACCGACTCGGTGCCACTTTTTCAAGTTGATAACGGACTAGCCTTATTTTAACTTGCTATTTCTAGCT
CTAAAACCGGATGTGCACTTGAAGTGGCGGTGTTTCGTCCTTTCCACAAGATATATAAAGCCAAGAAATC
GAAATACTTTCAAGTTACGGTAAGCATATGATAGTCCATTTTAAAACATAATTTTAAAACTGCAAACTAC
CCAAGAAATTATTACTTTCTACGTCACGTATTTTGTACTAATATCTTTGTGTTTACAGTCAAATTAATTC
TAATTATCTCTCTAACAGCCTTGTATCGTATATGCAAATATGAAGGAATCATGGGAAATAGGCCCTCTAG
ATCCTAGAGTCGCGGCCGCTTTACTTGTACAGCTCGTCCATGCCGAGAGTGATCCCGGCGGCGGTCACGA
ACTCCAGCAGGACCATGTGATCGCGCTTCTCGTTGGGGTCTTTGCTCAGGGCGGACTGGGTGCTCAGGTA
GTGGTTGTCGGGCAGCAGCACGGGGCCGTCGCCGATGGGGGTGTTCTGCTGGTAGTGGTCGGCGAGCTGC
ACGCTGCCGTCCTCGATGTTGTGGCGGATCTTGAAGTTCACCTTGATGCCGTTCTTCTGCTTGTCGGCCA
TGATATAGACGTTGTGGCTGTTGTAGTTGTACTCCAGCTTGTGCCCCAGGATGTTGCCGTCCTCCTTGAA
GTCGATGCCCTTCAGCTCGATGCGGTTCACCAG
